Addgene plasmid #140385: pJBL715
Purpose: Expresses MphR protein under the control of T7-lacO promoter
Depositing lab: Julius Lucks. Depositing organization: Northwestern University. Publication: Cell-free biosensors for rapid detection of water contaminants. Jung JK, Alam KK, Verosloff MS, Capdevila DA, Desmau M, Clauer PR, Lee JW, Nguyen PQ, Pasten PA, Matiasek SJ, Gaillard JF, Giedroc DP, Collins JJ, Lucks JB. Nat Biotechnol. 2020 Jul 6. pii: 10.1038/s41587-020-0571-7. doi: 10.1038/s41587-020-0571-7. PubMed 32632301.
Backbone
  Vector backbone: pET28c
  Vector type: Bacterial Expression
Growth in bacteria
  Bacterial resistance: Kanamycin, 50 μg/mL
  Growth temperature: 37°C
  Growth strain: DH5alpha
  Copy number: High Copy
Gene/Insert
  Gene/Insert name: T7-lacO-MphR-T
  Tag / fusion protein: 6XHis (C terminal on insert)
  Cloning method: Gibson Cloning
Terms and licenses: Academic/Nonprofit Terms; Industry Terms: Not Available to Industry
How to cite: pJBL715 was a gift from Julius Lucks (Addgene plasmid # 140385 ; http://n2t.net/addgene:140385 ; RRID:Addgene_140385)
