[The description below was written by a language model from this plasmid's Addgene catalogue record and pLannotate feature annotations shown in this document.]
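Description:
pJBL715 is a bacterial expression plasmid built on the pET28c backbone that produces the MphR protein from a T7-lacO promoter. It is about 5.8 kb, carries a ColE1/pBR322-type origin of replication along with the bom mobility region and the rop gene, and is selected with kanamycin through an aminoglycoside phosphotransferase (KanR) cassette. The catalogue lists it as high copy, although the presence of rop is normally associated with a more moderate copy number. An f1 phage origin is also present, as are short tetracycline-resistance gene fragments and a partial AmpR promoter, which are non-functional remnants of the vector lineage.

The expression cassette, assembled by Gibson cloning, consists of a T7 promoter immediately followed by a lac operator, the efficient T7 gene 10 ribosome binding site, the coding region, a C-terminal 6xHis tag and a T7 terminator. The feature table does not annotate MphR itself, but the unannotated stretch between the RBS and the His tag corresponds to where the insert would lie. The plasmid also encodes lacI under its own promoter, so the lac repressor occupies the operator and keeps transcription off until an inducer such as IPTG is added. Expression also requires a host that supplies T7 RNA polymerase. The His tag allows affinity purification of the protein on immobilised metal resin. MphR is generally known as a macrolide-responsive transcriptional repressor, and the associated publication concerns cell-free biosensors for detecting water contaminants, which suggests that the purified protein serves as a sensing component in such reactions. The record itself states only that the plasmid expresses MphR.
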