Features (pLannotate 1.2.2; 17 found; start..end, strand, type, name):
    864..941     -  promoter       lacI promoter: lacI
    949..1228    -  CDS            TcR (fragment): tetracycline efflux protein; tet; confers resistance to tetracycline
   1250..1268    +  promoter       T7 promoter: promoter for bacteriophage T7 RNA polymerase
   1269..1293    +  protein_bind   lac operator: The lac repressor binds to the lac operator to inhibit transcription in E. coli. This inhibition can be relieved by adding lactose or isopropyl-β-D-thiogalactopyranoside (IPTG). lac repressor encoded by lacI
   1308..1330    +  RBS            RBS: efficient ribosome binding site from bacteriophage T7 gene 10 (Olins and Rangwala, 1989)
   1940..1957    +  CDS            6xHis: 6xHis affinity tag
   1980..2027    +  terminator     T7 terminator: transcription terminator for bacteriophage T7 RNA polymerase
   2064..2492    +  rep_origin     f1 ori (sequence partly withheld): f1 bacteriophage origin of replication; arrow indicates direction of (+) strand synthesis
   2545..2602    +  promoter       AmpR promoter (fragment): bla
   2611..3426    -  CDS            KanR: aminoglycoside phosphotransferase; aph(3')-Ia; confers resistance to kanamycin in bacteria or G418 (Geneticin®) in eukaryotes
   3548..4136    +  rep_origin     ori: high-copy-number ColE1/pMB1/pBR322/pUC origin of replication
   4322..4461    -  misc_feature   bom: basis of mobility region from pBR322
   4563..4754    -  CDS            rop: Rop protein, which maintains plasmids at low copy number; rop
   4771..5151    +  CDS            YPB1_ECOLX: Protein predicted: Swiss-Prot protein existence level 4. From Escherichia coli.
   5223..5514    -  CDS            TcR (fragment): tetracycline efflux protein; tet; confers resistance to tetracycline
   5529..5550    -  protein_bind   CAP binding site: CAP binding activates transcription in the presence of cAMP. E. coli catabolite activator protein
   5563..863     -  CDS            lacI (across the origin): lac repressor; lacI; The lac repressor binds to the lac operator to inhibit transcription in E. coli. This inhibition can be relieved by adding lactose or isopropyl-β-D-thiogalactopyranoside (IPTG).
>Addgene plasmid #140385 | pJBL715 | addgene full sequence | sequence record 307707 | Addgene NGS Result
GTGGTTAACGGCGGGATATAACATGAGCTGTCTTCGGTATCGTCGTATCCCACTACCGAGATATCCGCAC
CAACGCGCAGCCCGGACTCGGTAATGGCGCGCATTGCGCCCAGCGCCATCTGATCGTTGGCAACCAGCAT
CGCAGTGGGAACGATGCCCTCATTCAGCATTTGCATGGTTTGTTGAAAACCGGACATGGCACTCCAGTCG
CCTTCCCGTTCCGCTATCGGCTGAATTTGATTGCGAGTGAGATATTTATGCCAGCCAGCCAGACGCAGAC
GCGCCGAGACAGAACTTAATGGGCCCGCTAACAGCGCGATTTGCTGGTGACCCAATGCGACCAGATGCTC
CACGCCCAGTCGCGTACCGTCTTCATGGGAGAAAATAATACTGTTGATGGGTGTCTGGTCAGAGACATCA
AGAAATAACGCCGGAACATTAGTGCAGGCAGCTTCCACAGCAATGGCATCCTGGTCATCCAGCGGATAGT
TAATGATCAGCCCACTGACGCGTTGCGCGAGAAGATTGTGCACCGCCGCTTTACAGGCTTCGACGCCGCT
TCGTTCTACCATCGACACCACCACGCTGGCACCCAGTTGATCGGCGCGAGATTTAATCGCCGCGACAATT
TGCGACGGCGCGTGCAGGGCCAGACTGGAGGTGGCAACGCCAATCAGCAACGACTGTTTGCCCGCCAGTT
GTTGTGCCACGCGGTTGGGAATGTAATTCAGCTCCGCCATCGCCGCTTCCACTTTTTCCCGCGTTTTCGC
AGAAACGTGGCTGGCCTGGTTCACCACGCGGGAAACGGTCTGATAAGAGACACCGGCATACTCTGCGACA
TCGTATAACGTTACTGGTTTCACATTCACCACCCTGAATTGACTCTCTTCCGGGCGCTATCATGCCATAC
CGCGAAAGGTTTTGCGCCATTCGATGGTGTCCGGGATCTCGACGCTCTCCCTTATGCGACTCCTGCATTA
GGAAGCAGCCCAGTAGTAGGTTGAGGCCGTTGAGCACCGCCGCCGCAAGGAATGGTGCATGCAAGGAGAT
GGCGCCCAACAGTCCCCCGGCCACGGGGCCTGCCACCATACCCACGCCGAAACAAGCGCTCATGAGCCCG
AAGTGGCGAGCCCGATCTTCCCCATCGGTGATGTCGGCGATATAGGCGCCAGCAACCGCACCTGTGGCGC
CGGTGATGCCGGCCACGATGCGTCCGGCGTAGAGGATCGAGATCTCGATCCCGCGAAATTAATACGACTC
ACTATAGGGGAATTGTGAGCGGATAACAATTCCCCTCTAGAAATAATTTTGTTTAACTTTAAGAAGGAGA
TATACCATGCCGCGTCCGAAATTAAAATCGGATGACGAAGTTCTTGAGGCAGCGACTGTAGTATTGAAAC
GCTGTGGTCCCATTGAGTTTACGCTTTCTGGGGTCGCGAAAGAAGTTGGTCTTAGCCGCGCAGCGTTGAT
CCAACGTTTTACCAACCGCGACACGCTGTTGGTGCGTATGATGGAACGTGGCGTGGAGCAGGTGCGTCAC
TACTTAAATGCGATCCCCATTGGGGCGGGCCCTCAGGGTTTATGGGAGTTTCTTCAAGTTTTAGTGCGTA
GCATGAATACGCGTAATGACTTCTCTGTAAACTACTTGATTTCGTGGTACGAGCTTCAAGTCCCCGAATT
GCGCACACTGGCGATTCAACGCAACCGCGCAGTAGTAGAAGGTATCCGCAAGCGTTTGCCTCCTGGGGCC
CCTGCGGCGGCTGAGTTGCTGCTGCATAGCGTGATTGCGGGTGCCACGATGCAGTGGGCGGTGGACCCGG
ACGGTGAATTAGCCGATCATGTATTAGCCCAGATCGCTGCGATCTTGTGTTTAATGTTCCCCGAACATGA
TGACTTTCAGTTGCTTCAACCCCATGCGAAGCTTGCGGCCGCACTCGAGCACCATCACCATCACCATTAA
CTCGACCGCTGAGCAATAACTAGCATAACCCCTTGGGGCCTCTAAACGGGTCTTGAGGGGTTTTTTGCTG
AAAGGAGGAACTATATCCGGATTGGCGAATGGG
[124 nt withheld, positions 2064-2187]
C
[91 nt withheld, positions 2189-2279]
A
[49 nt withheld, positions 2281-2329]
CCTTTGACGTTGGAGTCCACGTTCTTT
[37 nt withheld, positions 2357-2393]
ACCCTATCTCGGTCTATTCTTTTGATTTATAAGGGATTTTGCCGATTTCGGCCTATTGGTTAAAAAATGA
GCTGATTTAACAAAAATTTAACGCGAATTTTAACAAAATATTAACGCTTACAATTTAGGTGGCACTTTTC
GGGGAAATGTGCGCGGAACCCCTATTTGTTTATTTTTCTAAATACATTCAAATATGTATCCGCTCATGAA
TTAATTCTTAGAAAAACTCATCGAGCATCAAATGAAACTGCAATTTATTCATATCAGGATTATCAATACC
ATATTTTTGAAAAAGCCGTTTCTGTAATGAAGGAGAAAACTCACCGAGGCAGTTCCATAGGATGGCAAGA
TCCTGGTATCGGTCTGCGATTCCGACTCGTCCAACATCAATACAACCTATTAATTTCCCCTCGTCAAAAA
TAAGGTTATCAAGTGAGAAATCACCATGAGTGACGACTGAATCCGGTGAGAATGGCAAAAGTTTATGCAT
TTCTTTCCAGACTTGTTCAACAGGCCAGCCATTACGCTCGTCATCAAAATCACTCGCATCAACCAAACCG
TTATTCATTCGTGATTGCGCCTGAGCGAGACGAAATACGCGATCGCTGTTAAAAGGACAATTACAAACAG
GAATCGAATGCAACCGGCGCAGGAACACTGCCAGCGCATCAACAATATTTTCACCTGAATCAGGATATTC
TTCTAATACCTGGAATGCTGTTTTCCCGGGGATCGCAGTGGTGAGTAACCATGCATCATCAGGAGTACGG
ATAAAATGCTTGATGGTCGGAAGAGGCATAAATTCCGTCAGCCAGTTTAGTCTGACCATCTCATCTGTAA
CATCATTGGCAACGCTACCTTTGCCATGTTTCAGAAACAACTCTGGCGCATCGGGCTTCCCATACAATCG
ATAGATTGTCGCACCTGATTGCCCGACATTATCGCGAGCCCATTTATACCCATATAAATCAGCATCCATG
TTGGAATTTAATCGCGGCCTAGAGCAAGACGTTTCCCGTTGAATATGGCTCATAACACCCCTTGTATTAC
TGTTTATGTAAGCAGACAGTTTTATTGTTCATGACCAAAATCCCTTAACGTGAGTTTTCGTTCCACTGAG
CGTCAGACCCCGTAGAAAAGATCAAAGGATCTTCTTGAGATCCTTTTTTTCTGCGCGTAATCTGCTGCTT
GCAAACAAAAAAACCACCACTACCAGCGGTGGTTTGTTTGCCGGATCAAGAGCTACCAACTCTTTTTCCG
AAGGTAACTGGCTTCAGCAGAGCGCAGATACCAAATACTGTCCTTCTAGTGTAGCCGTAGTTAGGCCACC
ACTTCAAGAACTCTGTAGCACCGCCTACATACCTCGCTCTGCTAATCCTGTTACCAGTGGCTGCTGCCAG
TGGCGATAAGTCGTGTCTTACCGGGTTGGACTCAAGACGATAGTTACCGGATAAGGCGCAGCGGTCGGGC
TGAACGGGGGGTTCGTGCACACAGCCCAGCTTGGAGCGAACGACCTACACCGAACTGAGATACCTACAGC
GTGAGCTATGAGAAAGCGCCACGCTTCCCGAAGGGAGAAAGGCGGACAGGTATCCGGTAAGCGGCAGGGT
CGGAACAGGAGAGCGCACGAGGGAGCTTCCAGGGGGAAACGCCTGGTATCTTTATAGTCCTGTCGGGTTT
CGCCACCTCTGACTTGAGCGTCGATTTTTGTGATGCTCGTCAGGGGGGCGGAGCCTATGGAAAAACGCCA
GCAACGCGGCCTTTTTACGGTTCCTGGCCTTTTGCTGGCCTTTTGCTCACATGTTCTTTCCTGCGTTATC
CCCTGATTCTGTGGATAACCGTATTACCGCCTTTGAGTGAGCTGATACCGCTCGCCGCAGCCGAACGACC
GAGCGCAGCGAGTCAGTGAGCGAGGAAGCGGAAGAGCGCCTGATGCGGTATTTTCTCCTTACGCATCTGT
GCGGTATTTCACACCGCAATGGTGCACTCTCAGTACAATCTGCTCTGATGCCGCATAGTTAAGCCAGTAT
ACACTCCGCTATCGCTACGTGACTGGGTCATGGCTGCGCCCCGACACCCGCCAACACCCGCTGACGCGCC
CTGACGGGCTTGTCTGCTCCCGGCATCCGCTTACAGACAAGCTGTGACCGTCTCCGGGAGCTGCATGTGT
CAGAGGTTTTCACCGTCATCACCGAAACGCGCGAGGCAGCTGCGGTAAAGCTCATCAGCGTGGTCGTGAA
GCGATTCACAGATGTCTGCCTGTTCATCCGCGTCCAGCTCGTTGAGTTTCTCCAGAAGCGTTAATGTCTG
GCTTCTGATAAAGCGGGCCATGTTAAGGGCGGTTTTTTCCTGTTTGGTCACTGATGCCTCCGTGTAAGGG
GGATTTCTGTTCATGGGGGTAATGATACCGATGAAACGAGAGAGGATGCTCACGATACGGGTTACTGATG
ATGAACATGCCCGGTTACTGGAACGTTGTGAGGGTAAACAACTGGCGGTATGGATGCGGCGGGACCAGAG
AAAAATCACTCAGGGTCAATGCCAGCGCTTCGTTAATACAGATGTAGGTGTTCCACAGGGTAGCCAGCAG
CATCCTGCGATGCAGATCCGGAACATAATGGTGCAGGGCGCTGACTTCCGCGTTTCCAGACTTTACGAAA
CACGGAAACCGAAGACCATTCATGTTGTTGCTCAGGTCGCAGACGTTTTGCAGCAGCAGTCGCTTCACGT
TCGCTCGCGTATCGGTGATTCATTCTGCTAACCAGTAAGGCAACCCCGCCAGCCTAGCCGGGTCCTCAAC
GACAGGAGCACGATCATGCGCACCCGTGGGGCCGCCATGCCGGCGATAATGGCCTGCTTCTCGCCGAAAC
GTTTGGTGGCGGGACCAGTGACGAAGGCTTGAGCGAGGGCGTGCAAGATTCCGAATACCGCAAGCGACAG
GCCGATCATCGTCGCGCTCCAGCGAAAGCGGTCCTCGCCGAAAATGACCCAGAGCGCTGCCGGCACCTGT
CCTACGAGTTGCATGATAAAGAAGACAGTCATAAGTGCGGCGACGATAGTCATGCCCCGCGCCCACCGGA
AGGAGCTGACTGGGTTGAAGGCTCTCAAGGGCATCGGTCGAGATCCCGGTGCCTAATGAGTGAGCTAACT
TACATTAATTGCGTTGCGCTCACTGCCCGCTTTCCAGTCGGGAAACCTGTCGTGCCAGCTGCATTAATGA
ATCGGCCAACGCGCGGGGAGAGGCGGTTTGCGTATTGGGCGCCAGGGTGGTTTTTCTTTTCACCAGTGAG
ACGGGCAACAGCTGATTGCCCTTCACCGCCTGGCCCTGAGAGAGTTGCAGCAAGCGGTCCACGCTGGTTT
GCCCCAGCAGGCGAAAATCCTGTTTGATG
